Addgene plasmid #194048: pGWT35S-Cerulean-SKL
Purpose: Transient expression of Cerulean-SKL in plant cell (Peroxisome)
Depositing lab: Yutaka Kodama. Depositing organization: Utsunomiya University. Publication: Organellar Glue: A Molecular Tool to Artificially Control Chloroplast-Chloroplast Interactions. Ichikawa S, Kato S, Fujii Y, Ishikawa K, Numata K, Kodama Y. ACS Synth Biol. 2022 Oct 21;11(10):3190-3197. doi: 10.1021/acssynbio.2c00367. Epub 2022 Sep 30. PubMed 36178266.
Backbone
  Vector backbone: pGWT35S
  Total vector size (bp): 4318
  Vector type: Plant Expression
Growth in bacteria
  Bacterial resistance: Kanamycin, 50 μg/mL
  Growth temperature: 37°C
  Growth strain: DH5alpha
  Copy number: Unknown
Gene/Insert
  Gene/Insert name: Cerulean
  Species: Synthetic
  Insert size (bp): 717
  Promoter: CaMV 35S promoter
  Tag / fusion protein: Ser-Lsy-Leu (C terminal on insert)
  Cloning method: Gateway Cloning
  Sequencing primers: 5′ GGGGACAAGTTTGTACAAAAAAGCAGGCTCCATGGTGAGCAAGGGCGAG; 3′ GGGGACCACTTTGTACAAGAAAGCTGGGTCTCACAACTTGGACTTGTACAGCTCGTCC
Terms and licenses: Academic/Nonprofit Terms; Industry Terms: Not Available to Industry
How to cite: pGWT35S-Cerulean-SKL was a gift from Yutaka Kodama (Addgene plasmid # 194048 ; http://n2t.net/addgene:194048 ; RRID:Addgene_194048)
