[The description below was written by a language model from this plasmid's Addgene catalogue record and pLannotate feature annotations shown in this document.]
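Description:
pGWT35S-Cerulean-SKL is a small (about 4.3 kb) plant expression plasmid built on the pGWT35S backbone and intended for transient expression in plant cells rather than stable transformation; the feature table shows no T-DNA borders and no plant selectable marker. It is propagated in E. coli through a high-copy ColE1/pUC-type origin and selected with kanamycin through an aph(3')-Ia (KanR) gene. Remnants of a general cloning vector surround the cassette, including lacZα and lacI fragments, the lac promoter and operator, flanking T7 and SP6 promoters, pieces of a pUC multiple cloning site, and bom and rop fragments. These have no evident role in plant expression.

The payload is a single expression cassette. The strong constitutive CaMV 35S promoter is followed by the tobacco mosaic virus Ω leader, a 5' translational enhancer, and then the cyan fluorescent protein Cerulean (annotated as mCerulean, 717 bp). The nopaline synthase (NOS) terminator supplies the polyadenylation signal. The coding sequence is flanked by attB1 and attB2 sites, consistent with its insertion by Gateway recombination. According to the record, Cerulean carries a C-terminal Ser-Lys-Leu tripeptide. SKL is the canonical type 1 peroxisomal targeting signal, so the fluorescent protein should be imported into the peroxisomal matrix.

The construct therefore serves as a cyan fluorescent peroxisome marker for live-cell imaging in transiently transformed plant cells. It was deposited with a study on artificially controlling chloroplast–chloroplast interactions, though the record does not state the plasmid's specific role in that work.
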