Features (pLannotate 1.2.2; 22 found; start..end, strand, type, name):
    137..226     +  misc_feature   bom (fragment): basis of mobility region from pBR322
    242..397     -  CDS            lacZα (fragment): LacZα fragment of β-galactosidase; lacZ fragment
    405..423     +  promoter       T7 promoter: promoter for bacteriophage T7 RNA polymerase
    435..456     +  misc_feature   MCS (fragment): pUC18/19 multiple cloning site
    500..844     +  promoter       CaMV 35S promoter: strong constitutive promoter from cauliflower mosaic virus
    796..842     +  promoter       minimal CaMV 35S promoter: minimal 35S promoter from cauliflower mosaic virus
    864..919     +  misc_feature   TMV Ω: translational enhancer from the tobacco mosaic virus 5'-leader sequence (Gallie et al., 1988)
    921..938     +  misc_feature   MCS (fragment): pUC18/19 multiple cloning site
    963..987     +  protein_bind   attB1: mutant version of attB; recombination site for the Gateway® BP reaction BP Clonase™
    990..1706    +  CDS            mCerulean: mCerulean is a basic (constitutively fluorescent) cyan fluorescent protein published in 2005, derived from Aequorea victoria. It is reported to be a very rapidly-maturing monomer.
   1720..1744    -  protein_bind   attB2: mutant version of attB; recombination site for the Gateway® BP reaction BP Clonase™
   1789..2039    +  terminator     NOS terminator: nopaline synthase terminator and poly(A) signal
   2061..2091    +  misc_feature   MCS (fragment): pUC18/19 multiple cloning site
   2104..2122    -  promoter       SP6 promoter: promoter for bacteriophage SP6 RNA polymerase
   2164..2180    -  protein_bind   lac operator: The lac repressor binds to the lac operator to inhibit transcription in E. coli. This inhibition can be relieved by adding lactose or isopropyl-β-D-thiogalactopyranoside (IPTG). lac repressor encoded by lacI
   2188..2218    -  promoter       lac promoter: promoter for the E. coli lac operon
   2233..2254    -  protein_bind   CAP binding site: CAP binding activates transcription in the presence of cAMP. E. coli catabolite activator protein
   2267..2359    -  CDS            lacI (fragment): lac repressor; lacI; The lac repressor binds to the lac operator to inhibit transcription in E. coli. This inhibition can be relieved by adding lactose or isopropyl-β-D-thiogalactopyranoside (IPTG).
   2542..3130    -  rep_origin     ori: high-copy-number ColE1/pMB1/pBR322/pUC origin of replication
   3288..4103    -  CDS            KanR: aminoglycoside phosphotransferase; aph(3')-Ia; confers resistance to kanamycin in bacteria or G418 (Geneticin®) in eukaryotes
   4140..4220    -  promoter       AmpR promoter (fragment): bla
   4315..35      +  CDS            rop (fragment) (across the origin): Rop protein, which maintains plasmids at low copy number; rop
>Addgene plasmid #194048 | pGWT35S-Cerulean-SKL | addgene full sequence | sequence record 382261 | Addgene NGS Result
TCGCGCGTTTCGGTGATGACGGTGAAAACCTCTGACACATGCAGCTCCCGGAGACGGTCACAGCTTGTCT
GTAAGCGGATGCCGGGAGCAGACAAGCCCGTCAGGGCGCGTCAGCGGGTGTTGGCGGGTGTCGGGGCTGG
CTTAACTATGCGGCATCAGAGCAGATTGTACTGAGAGTGCACCATATGCGGTGTGAAATACCGCACAGAT
GCGTAAGGAGAAAATATTACTACAGGCGCCATTCGCCATTCAGGCTGCGCAACTGTTGGGAAGGGCGATC
GGTGCGGGCCTCTTCGCTATTACGCCAGCTGGCGAAAGGGGGATGTGCTGCAAGGCGATTAAGTTGGGTA
ACGCCAGGGTTTTCCCAGTCACGACGTTGTAAAACGACGGCCAGTGAGCTAGTGTAATACGACTCACTAT
AGGGCGCGGCCGCAGAATTCGAGCTCGGTACCCGGGATCTCGAGGCCAGATCTCCCGGGCTCAGAAGACC
GAGGGCTATTGAGACTTTTCAACAAAGGGTAATATCGGGAAACCTCCTCGGATTCCATTGCCCAGCTATC
TGTCACTTATCGAAAGGACAGTAGAAAAGGAAGGTGGCTCCTACAAATGCCATCATTGCGATAAAGGAAA
GGCTATCGTTCAAGATGCCTCTACCGACAGTGGTCCCAAAGATGGACCCCCACCCACGAGGAACATCGTG
GAAAAAGAAGACGTTCCAACCACGTCTTCAAAGCAAGTGGATTGATGTGATATCTCCACTGACGTAAGGG
ATGACGCACAATCCCACTATCCTTCGCAAGACCCTTCCTCTATATAAGGAAGTTCATTTCATTTGGAGAG
GACAGGCTTCTTGAGATCCTTCAACAATTACCAACAACAACAAACAACAAACAACATTACAATTACTATT
TACAATTACAGAATTCGAGCTCGGTACCAAGCTTGGAGGCTCAGGAGGCTCCACAAGTTTGTACAAAAAA
GCAGGCTCCATGGTGAGCAAGGGCGAGGAGCTGTTCACCGGGGTGGTGCCCATCCTGGTCGAGCTGGACG
GCGACGTAAACGGCCACAAGTTCAGCGTGTCCGGCGAGGGCGAGGGCGATGCCACCTACGGCAAGCTGAC
CCTGAAGTTCATCTGCACCACCGGCAAGCTGCCCGTGCCCTGGCCCACCCTCGTGACCACCCTGACCTGG
GGCGTGCAGTGCTTCGCCCGCTACCCCGACCACATGAAGCAGCACGACTTCTTCAAGTCCGCCATGCCCG
AAGGCTACGTCCAGGAGCGCACCATCTTCTTCAAGGACGACGGCAACTACAAGACCCGCGCCGAGGTGAA
GTTCGAGGGCGACACCCTGGTGAACCGCATCGAGCTGAAGGGCATCGACTTCAAGGAGGACGGCAACATC
CTGGGGCACAAGCTGGAGTACAACGCCATCAGCGACAACGTCTATATCACCGCCGACAAGCAGAAGAACG
GCATCAAGGCCAACTTCAAGATCCGCCACAACATCGAGGACGGCAGCGTGCAGCTCGCCGACCACTACCA
GCAGAACACCCCCATCGGCGACGGCCCCGTGCTGCTGCCCGACAACCACTACCTGAGCACCCAGTCCAAG
CTGAGCAAAGACCCCAACGAGAAGCGCGATCACATGGTCCTGCTGGAGTTCGTGACCGCCGCCGGGATCA
CTCTCGGCATGGACGAGCTGTACAAGTCCAAGTTGTGAGACCCAGCTTTCTTGTACAAAGTGGTTGGAGG
CTCAGGAGGCTCCCCATGGGCTAGCACTAGTATCTAGAATCGTTCAAACATTTGGCAATAAAGTTTCTTA
AGATTGAATCCTGTTGCCGGTCTTGCGATGATTATCATATAATTTCTGTTGAATTACGTTAAGCATGTAA
TAATTAACATGTAATGCATGACGTTATTTATGAGATGGGTTTTTATGATTAGAGTCCCGCAATTATACAT
TTAATACGCGATAGAAAACAAAATATAGCGCGCAAACTAGGATAAATTATCGCGCGCGGTGTCATCTATG
TTACTAGATGCGGCCGCAATTGTGGATCCGCTCTAGAGTCGACCTGCAGGCATGCAAGCTTGCGGCCGCG
TATTCTATAGTGTCACCTAAATAGCATGGCGTAATCATGGTCATAGCTGTTTCCTGTGTGAAATTGTTAT
CCGCTCACAATTCCACACAACATACGAGCCGGAAGCATAAAGTGTAAAGCCTGGGGTGCCTAATGAGTGA
GCTAACTCACATTAATTGCGTTGCGCTCACTGCCCGCTTTCCAGTCGGGAAACCTGTCGTGCCAGCTGCA
TTAATGAATCGGCCAACGCGCGGGGAGAGGCGGTTTGCGTATTGGGCGCTCTTCCGCTTCCTCGCTCACT
GACTCGCTGCGCTCGGTCGTTCGGCTGCGGCGAGCGGTATCAGCTCACTCAAAGGCGGTAATACGGTTAT
CCACAGAATCAGGGGATAACGCAGGAAAGAACATGTGAGCAAAAGGCCAGCAAAAGGCCAGGAACCGTAA
AAAGGCCGCGTTGCTGGCGTTTTTCCATAGGCTCCGCCCCCCTGACGAGCATCACAAAAATCGACGCTCA
AGTCAGAGGTGGCGAAACCCGACAGGACTATAAAGATACCAGGCGTTTCCCCCTGGAAGCTCCCTCGTGC
GCTCTCCTGTTCCGACCCTGCCGCTTACCGGATACCTGTCCGCCTTTCTCCCTTCGGGAAGCGTGGCGCT
TTCTCATAGCTCACGCTGTAGGTATCTCAGTTCGGTGTAGGTCGTTCGCTCCAAGCTGGGCTGTGTGCAC
GAACCCCCCGTTCAGCCCGACCGCTGCGCCTTATCCGGTAACTATCGTCTTGAGTCCAACCCGGTAAGAC
ACGACTTATCGCCACTGGCAGCAGCCACTGGTAACAGGATTAGCAGAGCGAGGTATGTAGGCGGTGCTAC
AGAGTTCTTGAAGTGGTGGCCTAACTACGGCTACACTAGAAGAACAGTATTTGGTATCTGCGCTCTGCTG
AAGCCAGTTACCTTCGGAAAAAGAGTTGGTAGCTCTTGATCCGGCAAACAAACCACCGCTGGTAGCGGTG
GTTTTTTTGTTTGCAAGCAGCAGATTACGCGCAGAAAAAAAGGATCTCAAGAAGATCCTTTGATCTTTTC
TACGGGGTCTGACGCTCAGTGGAACGAAAACTCACGTTAAGGGATTTTGGTCATGAGATTATCAAAAAGG
ATCTTCACCTAGATCCTTTTAAATTAAAAATGAAGTTTTAAATCAATCTAAAGTATATATGTTTTAATTA
GAAAAACTCATCGAGCATCAAATGAAACTGCAATTTATTCATATCAGGATTATCAATACCATATTTTTGA
AAAAGCCGTTTCTGTAATGAAGGAGAAAACTCACCGAGGCAGTTCCATAGGATGGCAAGATCCTGGTATC
GGTCTGCGATTCCGACTCGTCCAACATCAATACAACCTATTAATTTCCCCTCGTCAAAAATAAGGTTATC
AAGTGAGAAATCACCATGAGTGACGACTGAATCCGGTGAGAATGGCAATAGCTTATGCATTTCTTTCCAG
ACTTGTTCAACAGGCCAGCCATTACGCTCGTCATCAAAATCACTCGCATCAACCAAACCGTTATTCATTC
GTGATTGCGCCTGAGCGAGACGAAATACGCGATCGCTGTTAAAAGGACAATTACAAACAGGAATCGAATG
CAACCGGCGCAGGAACACTGCCAGCGCATCAACAATATTTTCACCTGAATCAGGATATTCTTCTAATACC
TGGAATGCTGTTTTCCCTGGGATCGCAGAGGTGAGTAACCATGCATCATCAGGAGTACGGATAAAATGCT
TGATGGTCGGAAGAGGCATAAATTCCGTCAGCCAGTTTAGTCTGACCATCTCATCTGTAACATCATTGGC
AACGCTACCTTTGCCATGTTTCAGAAACAACTCTGGCGCATCGGGCTTCCCATACAATCGATAGATTGTC
GCACCTGATTGCCCGACATTATCGCGAGCCCATTTATACCCATATAAATCAGCATCCATGTTGGAATTTA
ATCGCGGCCTTGAGCAAGACGTTTCCCGTTGAATATGGCTCATAACACCCCTTGTATTACTGTTTATGTA
AGCAGACATAAGCATTTATCAGGGTTATTGTCTCATGAGCGGATACATATTTGAATGTATTTAGAAAAAT
AAACAAATAGGGGTTCCGCGCACATTTCCCCGAAAAGTGCCACCTGACGTCTAAGAAACCATTATTATCA
TGACATTAACCTATAAAAATAGGCGTATCACGAGGCCCTTTCGTC
